>Addgene plasmid #90046 | LLhC-pHG165a | addgene full sequence | sequence record 178201 | Addgene NGS Result
AATGGTTTCTTAGACGTCAGGTGGCACTTTTCGGGGAAATGTGCGCGGAACCCCTATTTGTTTATTTTTC
TAAATACATTCAAATATGTATCCGCTCATGAGACAATAACCCTGATAAATGCTTCAATAATATTGAAAAA
GGAAGAGTATGAGTATTCAACATTTCCGTGTCGCCCTTATTCCCTTTTTTGCGGCATTTTGCCTTCCTGT
TTTTGCTCACCCAGAAACGCTGGTGAAAGTAAAAGATGCTGAAGATCAGTTGGGTGCACGAGTGGGTTAC
ATCGAACTGGATCTCAACAGCGGTAAGATCCTTGAGAGTTTTCGCCCCGAAGAACGTTTTCCAATGATGA
GCACTTTTAAAGTTCTGCTATGTGGCGCGGTATTATCCCGTATTGACGCCGGGCAAGAGCAACTCGGTCG
CCGCATACACTATTCTCAGAATGACTTGGTTGAGTACTCACCAGTCACAGAAAAGCATCTTACGGATGGC
ATGACAGTAAGAGAATTATGCAGTGCTGCCATAACCATGAGTGATAACACTGCGGCCAACTTACTTCTGA
CAACGATCGGAGGACCGAAGGAGCTAACCGCTTTTTTGCACAACATGGGGGATCATGTAACTCGCCTTGA
TCGTTGGGAACCGGAGCTGAATGAAGCCATACCAAACGACGAGCGTGACACCACGATGCCTGTAGCAATG
GCAACAACGTTGCGCAAACTATTAACTGGCGAACTACTTACTCTAGCTTCCCGGCAACAATTAATAGACT
GGATGGAGGCGGATAAAGTTGCAGGACCACTTCTGCGCTCGGCCCTTCCGGCTGGCTGGTTTATTGCTGA
TAAATCTGGAGCCGGTGAGCGTGGGTCTCGCGGTATCATTGCAGCACTGGGGCCAGATGGTAAGCCCTCC
CGTATCGTAGTTATCTACACGACGGGGAGTCAGGCAACTATGGATGAACGAAATAGACAGATCGCTGAGA
TAGGTGCCTCACTGATTAAGCATTGGTAACTGTCAGACCAAGTTTACTCATATATACTTTAGATTGATTT
AAAACTTCATTTTTAATTTAAAAGGATCTAGGTGAAGATCCTTTTTGATAATCTCATGACCAAAATCCCT
TAACGTGAGTTTTCGTTCCACTGAGCGTCAGACCCCGTAGAAAAGATCAAAGGATCTTCTTGAGATCCTT
TTTTTCTGCGCGTAATCTGCTGCTTGCAAACAAAAAAACCACCGCTACCAGCGGTGGTTTGTTTGCCGGA
TCAAGAGCTACCAACTCTTTTTCCGAAGGTAACTGGCTTCAGCAGAGCGCAGATACCAAATACTGTCCTT
CTAGTGTAGCCGTAGTTAGGCCACCACTTCAAGAACTCTGTAGCACCGCCTACATACCTCGCTCTGCTAA
TCCTGTTACCAGTGGCTGCTGCCAGTGGCGATAAGTCGTGTCTTACCGGGTTGGACTCAAGACGATAGTT
ACCGGATAAGGCGCAGCGGTCGGGCTGAACGGGGGGTTCGTGCACACAGCCCAGCTTGGAGCGAACGACC
TACACCGAACTGAGATACCTACAGCGTGAGCTATGAGAAAGCGCCACGCTTCCCGAAGGGAGAAAGGCGG
ACAGGTATCCGGTAAGCGGCAGGGTCGGAACAGGAGAGCGCACGAGGGAGCTTCCAGGGGGAAACGCCTG
GTATCTTTATAGTCCTGTCGGGTTTCGCCACCTCTGACTTGAGCGTCGATTTTTGTGATGCTCGTCAGGG
GGGCGGAGCCTATGGAAAAACGCCAGCAACGCGGCCTTTTTACGGTTCCTGGCCTTTTGCTGGCCTTTTG
CTCACATGTTCTTTCCTGCGTTATCCCCTGATTCTGTGGATAACCGTATTACCGCCTTTGAGTGAGCTGA
TACCGCTCGCCGCAGCCGAACGACCGAGCGCAGCGAGTCAGTGAGCGAGGAAGCGGAAGAGCGCCTGATG
CGGTATTTTCTCCTTACGCATCTGTGCGGTATTTCACACCGCATATGGTGCACTCTCAGTACAATCTGCT
CTGATGCCGCATAGTTAAGCCAGTATACACTCCGCTATCGCTACGTGACTGGGTCATGGCTGCGCCCCGA
CACCCGCCAACACCCGCTGACGCGCCCTGACGGGCTTGTCTGCTCCCGGCATCCGCTTACAGACAAGCTG
TGACCGTCTCCGGGAGCTGCATGTGTCAGAGGTTTTCACCGTCATCACCGAAACGCGCGAGGCAGCTGCG
GTAAAGCTCATCAGCGTGGTCGTGAAGCGATTCACAGATGTCTGCCTGTTCATCCGCGTCCAGCTCGTTG
AGTTTCTCCAGAAGCGTTAATGTCTGGCTTCTGATAAAGCGGGCCATGTTAAGGGCGGTTTTTTCCTGTT
TGGTCACTGATGCCTCCGTGTAAGGGGGATTTCTGTTCATGGGGGTAATGATACCGATGAAACGAGAGAG
GATGCTCACGATACGGGTTACTGATGATGAACATGCCCGGTTACTGGAACGTTGTGAGGGTAAACAACTG
GCGGTATGGATGCGGCGGGACCAGAGAAAAATCACTCAGGGTCAATGCCAGCGCTTCGTTAATACAGATG
TAGGTGTTCCACAGGGTAGCCAGCAGCATCCTGCGATGCAGATCCGGAACATAATGGTGCAGGGCGCTGA
CTTCCGCGTTTCCAGACTTTACGAAACACGGAAACCGAAGACCATTCATGTTGTTGCTCAGGTCGCAGAC
GTTTTGCAGCAGCAGTCGCTTCACGTTCGCTCGCGTATCGGTGATTCATTCTGCTAACCAGTAAGGCAAC
CCCGCCAGCCTAGCCGGGTCCTCAACGACAGGAGCACGATCATGCGCACCCGTGGCCAGGACCCAACGCT
GCCCGCCGTTAACGGCCAATACGCAAACCGCCTCTCCCCGCGCGTTGGCCGATTCATTAATGCAGCTGGC
ACGACAGGTTTCCCGACTGGAAAGCGGGCAGTGAGCGCAACGCAATTAATGTGAGTTAGCTCACTCATTA
GGCACCCCAGGCTTTACACTTTATGCTTCCGGCTCGTATGTTGTGTGGAATTGTGAGCGGATAACAATTT
CACACAGGAAACAGCTATGACCATGATTACGAATTCCGACACCATCGAATGGTGCAAAACCTTTCGCGGT
ATGGCATGATAGCGCCCGGAAGAGAGTCAATTCAGGGTGGTGAATGTGAAACCAGTAACGTTATACGATG
TCGCAGAGTATGCCGGTGTCTCTTATCAGACCGTTTCCCGCGTGGTGAACCAGGCCAGCCACGTTTCTGC
GAAAACGCGGGAAAAAGTGGAAGCGGCGATGGCGGAGCTCAATTACATTCCCAACCGCGTGGCACAACAA
CTGGCGGGCAAACAGAGCCGCACCATTCTGGTGATTGTCCCGGATATCTGCGATCCCTTCTTTAGCGAAA
TTATTCGCGGTATCGAAGTTACGGCGGCAAATCACGGATATCTGGTGCTGATTGGCGACTGTGCGCATCA
AAATCAGCAGGAAAAAACCTTTATCGATTTGATCATCACCAAGCAAATTGATGGCATGTTGTTGCTGGGT
TCAAGGCTGCCGTTTGATGCCAGCATTGAGGAACAGCGTAATCTGCCGCCGATGGTGATGGCGAACGAAT
TTGCACCGGAGCTGGAGCTGCCTACAGTTCATATCGACAATCTGACCGCCGCATTTGATGCAGTAAATTA
TTTATATGAGCAAGGGCATAAACGGATTGGCTGTATAGCCGGTCCCGAAGAGATGCCGCTGTGTCACTAC
CGCCTGCAAGGCTATGTTCAGGCGCTGCGTCGCTGCGGCATTATGGTTGATCCGCAATACATCGCCCGTG
GCGACTTCACCTTCGAAGCCGGAAGCAAAGCGATGCAGCAGCTGCTTGATCTCCCACAACCGCCTACTGC
TGTCTTCTGCCATAGCGATGTGATGGCGCTCGGCGCACTTTCTCAGGCAAAACGCCAGGGGCTGAAAGTC
CCGGAAGACCTTTCCATAATCGGTTTTGATAACATCGACCTGACGCAATTTTGTGATCCGCCGCTGACAA
CCATCGCGCAGCCGCGTTACGAAATCGGTCGGGAAGCTATGCTGTTATTGCTTGATCAAATGCAGGGGCA
ACACGTTGGCAGTGGCTCTCGTTTAATGGACTGCGAACTTATCATCCGGGGATCAACACGCGCGTTACCT
TAATAACCTGAGGCCGATACTGTCGTCGTCCCCTCAAACTGGCAGATGCACGGTTACGATGCGCCCATCT
ACACCAACGTGACCTATCCCATTAGGTCAATCCGCCGTTTGTTCCCACGGAGAATCCGACGGGTTGTTAC
TCGCTCACATTTAATGTTGATGAAAGCTGGCTACAGGAAGGCCAGACGCGAATTATTTTTGATGGCGTTG
GAATTCCCGGGGATCCGTCGACCTGCAGCCAAGCTTGGCACTGGCCGTCGTTTTACAACGTCGTGACTGG
GAAAACCCTGGCGTTACCCAACTTAATCGCCTTGCAGCACATCCCCCTTTCGCCAGCTGGCGTAATAGCG
AAGAGGCCCGCACCGATCGCCCTTCCCAACAGTTGCGCAGCCTGAATGGCGAATGCCGTTAACGGATTCT
TGAAGACGAAAGGGCCTCGTGATACGCCTATTTTTATAGGTTAATGTCATGATAAT
Features (pLannotate 1.2.2; 14 found; start..end, strand, type, name):
     44..148     +  promoter       AmpR promoter: bla
    149..1009    +  CDS            AmpR: β-lactamase; bla; confers resistance to ampicillin, carbenicillin, and related antibiotics
   1180..1768    +  rep_origin     ori: high-copy-number ColE1/pMB1/pBR322/pUC origin of replication
   1954..2094    -  misc_feature   bom: basis of mobility region from pBR322
   2196..2387    -  CDS            rop: Rop protein, which maintains plasmids at low copy number; rop
   2404..2784    +  CDS            YPB1_ECOLX: Protein predicted: Swiss-Prot protein existence level 4. From Escherichia coli.
   2886..2974    +  CDS            lacI (fragment): lac repressor; lacI; The lac repressor binds to the lac operator to inhibit transcription in E. coli. This inhibition can be relieved by adding lactose or isopropyl-β-D-thiogalactopyranoside (IPTG).
   2987..3008    +  protein_bind   CAP binding site: CAP binding activates transcription in the presence of cAMP. E. coli catabolite activator protein
   3023..3053    +  promoter       lac promoter: promoter for the E. coli lac operon
   3061..3077    +  protein_bind   lac operator: The lac repressor binds to the lac operator to inhibit transcription in E. coli. This inhibition can be relieved by adding lactose or isopropyl-β-D-thiogalactopyranoside (IPTG). lac repressor encoded by lacI
   3118..3195    +  promoter       lacIq promoter: lacI (mutant); In the lacIq allele, a single base change in the promoter boosts expression of the lacI gene about 10-fold.
   3208..4200    +  CDS            cytR: CYTR_ECOLI - Experimental evidence at protein level: Swiss-Prot protein existence level 1. This protein negatively controls the transcription initiation of genes such as deoCABD, udp, and cdd encoding catabolizing enzymes and nupC, nupG, and tsx encoding transporting and pore-forming proteins. Binds cytidine and adenosine as effectors. From Escherichia coli (strain K12).
   4207..4409    +  CDS            lacZ (fragment): β-galactosidase; lacZ
   4449..4603    +  CDS            lacZα (fragment): LacZα fragment of β-galactosidase; lacZ fragment
