[The description below was written by a language model from this plasmid's Addgene catalogue record and pLannotate feature annotations shown in this document.]
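Description:
LLhC-pHG165a is a 4,676-nt bacterial expression plasmid that constitutively produces a synthetic chimeric transcription repressor in E. coli. It is built on pHG165a, a derivative of pHG165 in which the lacO1 binding site has been disabled by mutation, presumably so that the plasmid does not itself bind the LacI-type DNA-binding domain it encodes. The annotation software still labels a lac operator next to the CAP binding site and lac promoter. This probably reflects sequence similarity to the mutated site rather than a functional operator. Propagation relies on a ColE1/pMB1-type origin accompanied by the pBR322 bom region and the rop gene. Rop restrains copy number, which fits the catalogue description of the plasmid as low copy. Selection is by ampicillin through the bla β-lactamase gene and its own promoter.

The insert, LLhC, joins the E. coli LacI DNA-binding domain and LacI linker region to the regulatory domain of E. coli CytR, the repressor that responds to cytidine and adenosine as effectors. The automated feature table annotates the whole open reading frame simply as cytR, so the LacI-derived N-terminal portion is not marked separately. Expression is driven by the lacIq promoter, a mutant lacI promoter with a single base change that raises transcription roughly tenfold. Translation begins at a GTG codon, an alternative start codon in E. coli. Fragments of lacI, lacZ and lacZα flanking the cassette are remnants of the backbone's cloning region.

The plasmid belongs to a series of LacI/GalR hybrid repressors used to compare transcription repression and regulatory behaviour across that protein family.
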