Addgene plasmid #90046: LLhC-pHG165a
Purpose: Constitutive expression of a chimeric LacI:CytR transcription repressor
Depositing lab: Liskin Swint-Kruse. Depositing organization: University of Kansas Medical Center. Publication: Novel insights from hybrid LacI/GalR proteins: family-wide functional attributes and biologically significant variation in transcription repression. Meinhardt S, Manley MW Jr, Becker NA, Hessman JA, Maher LJ 3rd, Swint-Kruse L. Nucleic Acids Res. 2012 Nov;40(21):11139-54. doi: 10.1093/nar/gks806. Epub 2012 Sep 10. PubMed 22965134.
Backbone
  Vector backbone: pHG165a
  Backbone manufacturer: PMID: 3012611 with lacO1 binding site of pHG165 disabled by mutation
  Vector type: Bacterial Expression
Growth in bacteria
  Bacterial resistance: Ampicillin, 100 μg/mL
  Growth temperature: 37°C
  Growth strain: DH5alpha
  Copy number: Low Copy
Gene/Insert
  Gene/Insert name: LLhC
  Species: Synthetic
  Promoter: Iq
  Cloning method: Ligation Independent Cloning
Terms and licenses: Academic/Nonprofit Terms; Industry Terms: Not Available to Industry
Depositor comments: E. coli LacI DNA binding domain, LacI linker region, and E. coli CytR regulatory domain . The start codon of these genes is GTG, which is an alternative MET start codon in E. coli.
How to cite: LLhC-pHG165a was a gift from Liskin Swint-Kruse (Addgene plasmid # 90046 ; http://n2t.net/addgene:90046 ; RRID:Addgene_90046)
